>Addgene plasmid #109861 | pHH0103_EEF1A1_GTP-EFTU | addgene full sequence | sequence record 214883 | Addgene NGS Result
TTGACAATTAATCATCGGCTCGTATAATGTGTGGAATTGTGAGCGGATAACAATTTCACACAGGAAACAG
CCAGTCCGTTTAGGTGTTTTCACGAGCACTTCACCAACAAGGACCATAGATTATGAAAATCGAAGAACAC
CATCACCATCACCATTCCAGCGGTAAGCTTATGTCCCCTATACTAGGTTATTGGAAAATTAAGGGCCTTG
TGCAACCCACTCGACTTCTTTTGGAATATCTTGAAGAAAAATATGAAGAGCATTTGTATGAGCGCGATGA
AGGTGATAAATGGCGAAACAAAAAGTTTGAATTGGGTTTGGAGTTTCCCAATCTTCCTTATTATATTGAT
GGTGATGTTAAATTAACACAGTCTATGGCCATCATACGTTATATAGCTGACAAGCACAACATGTTGGGTG
GTTGTCCAAAAGAGCGTGCAGAGATTTCAATGCTTGAAGGAGCGGTTTTGGATATTAGATACGGTGTTTC
GAGAATTGCATATAGTAAAGACTTTGAAACTCTCAAAGTTGATTTTCTTAGCAAGCTACCTGAAATGCTG
AAAATGTTCGAAGATCGTTTATGTCATAAAACATATTTAAATGGTGATCATGTAACCCATCCTGACTTCA
TGTTGTATGACGCTCTTGATGTTGTTTTATACATGGACCCAATGTGCCTGGATGCGTTCCCAAAATTAGT
TTGTTTTAAAAAACGTATTGAAGCTATCCCACAAATTGATAAGTACTTGAAATCCAGCAAGTATATAGCA
TGGCCTTTGCAGGGCTGGCAAGCCACGTTTGGTGGTGGCGACCATCCTCCAAAATCGGATCTGGAAGTTC
TGTTCCAGGGGCCCCTGTCCAGCGGTCTGGTTCCGCGTGGTTCCGGTACCGCGGCCCAGCCGGCCATGGG
CAAAGAAAAGACGCATATTAACATCGTGGTTATCGGCCACGTGGATAGCGGTAAATCTACCACGACCGGT
CATCTGATTTATAAATGCGGCGGTATCGACAAGCGTACCATTGAAAAATTTGAAAAGGAAGCGGCCGAAA
TGGGCAAAGGTAGCTTCAAGTACGCGTGGGTGCTGGATAAACTGAAGGCCGAACGTGAACGCGGCATTAC
CATCGACATTTCACTGTGGAAATTTGAAACGTCGAAGTATTACGTTACCATTATCGATGCACCGGGCCAT
CGCGACTTCATCAAAAACATGATTACGGGTACCAGTCAGGCGGATTGTGCCGTTCTGATCGTCGCAGCTG
GCGTTGGTGAATTTGAAGCCGGCATTTCCAAAAACGGTCAGACGCGTGAACACGCACTGCTGGCTTATAC
CCTGGGCGTCAAACAACTGATCGTCGGTGTGAATAAAATGGATAGTACCGAACCGCCGTATTCCCAAAAA
CGCTACGAAGAAATTGTGAAGGAAGTTAGCACGTATATCAAAAAGATTGGCTACAATCCGGATACCGTCG
CGTTTGTGCCGATCAGCGGCTGGAACGGTGACAATATGCTGGAACCGTCTGCCAACATGCCGTGGTTCAA
AGGTTGGAAGGTTACCCGTAAAGATGGCAATGCATCTGGTACGACCCTGCTGGAAGCTCTGGATTGCATT
CTGCCGCCGACGCGCCCGACCGACGCGGCCGCATA
[142 nt withheld, positions 1646-1787]
C
[98 nt withheld, positions 1789-1886]
AGTTTGTACTGGTGACGAAACTCAGTGTCTAGCTAGAGTGGC
[149 nt withheld, positions 1929-2077]
T
[41 nt withheld, positions 2079-2119]
T
[62 nt withheld, positions 2121-2182]
A
[35 nt withheld, positions 2184-2218]
CCTCCCTCAATCGGTTGAATGTCGCCCTTTTGTCTTTGGCGCTGGTAAACCATATGAA
[86 nt withheld, positions 2277-2362]
T
[54 nt withheld, positions 2364-2417]
CTAGCGCCGCCCTATACCTTGTCTGCCTCCCCGCGTTGCGTCGCGGTGCATGGAGCCGGGCCACCTCGAC
CTGAATGGAAGCCGGCGGCACCTCGCTAACGGATTCACCACTCCAAGAATTGGAGCCAATCAATTCTTGC
GGAGAACTGTGAATGCGCAAACCAACCCTTGGCAGAACATATCCATCGCGTCCGCCATCTCCAGCAGCCG
CACGCGGCGCATCTCGGGCAGCGTTGGGTCCTGGCCACGGGTGCGCATGATCGTGCTCCTGTCGTTGAGG
ACCCGGCTAGGCTGGCGGGGTTGCCTTACTGGTTAGCAGAATGAATCACCGATACGCGAGCGAACGTGAA
GCGACTGCTGCTGCAAAACGTCTGCGACCTGAGCAACAACATGAATGGTCTTCGGTTTCCGTGTTTCGTA
AAGTCTGGAAACGCGGAAGTCAGCGCCCTGCACCATTATGTTCCGGATCTGCATCGCAGGATGCTGCTGG
CTACCCTGTGGAACACCTACATCTGTATTAACGAAGCGCTGGCATTGACCCTGAGTGATTTTTCTCTGGT
CCCGCCGCATCCATACCGCCAGTTGTTTACCCTCACAACGTTCCAGTAACCGGGCATGTTCATCATCAGT
AACCCGTATCGTGAGCATCCTCTCTCGTTTCATCGGTATCATTACCCCCATGAACAGAAATCCCCCTTAC
ACGGAGGCATCAGTGACCAAACAGGAAAAAACCGCCCTTAACATGGCCCGCTTTATCAGAAGCCAGACAT
TAACGCTTCTGGAGAAACTCAACGAGCTGGACGCGGATGAACAGGCAGACATCTGTGAATCGCTTCACGA
CCACGCTGATGAGCTTTACCGCAGGATCCGCGAAATTGTAAGCGTTAATATTTTGTTAAAATTCGCGTTA
AATTTTTGTTAAATCAGCTCATTTTTTAACCAATAGGCCGAAATCGGCAAAATCCCTTATAAATCAAAAG
AATAGACCGAGATAGGGT
[37 nt withheld, positions 3416-3452]
AAAGAACGTGGACTCCAACGTCAAAGG
[49 nt withheld, positions 3480-3528]
T
[91 nt withheld, positions 3530-3620]
G
[124 nt withheld, positions 3622-3745]
CGCGGATCCTGCCTCGCGCGTTTCGGTGATGACGGTGAAAACCTCTGACACATGCAGCTCCCGGAGACGG
TCACAGCTTGTCTGTAAGCGGATGCCGGGAGCAGACAAGCCCGTCAGGGCGCGTCAGCGGGTGTTGGCGG
GTGTCGGGGCGCAGCCATGACCCAGTCACGTAGCGATAGCGGAGTGTATACTGGCTTAACTATGCGGCAT
CAGAGCAGATTGTACTGAGAGTGCACCATATGCGGTGTGAAATACCGCACAGATGCGTAAGGAGAAAATA
CCGCATCAGGCGCTCTTCCGCTTCCTCGCTCACTGACTCGCTGCGCTCGGTCGTTCGGCTGCGGCGAGCG
GTATCAGCTCACTCAAAGGCGGTAATACGGTTATCCACAGAATCAGGGGATAACGCAGGAAAGAACATGT
GAGCAAAAGGCCAGCAAAAGGCCAGGAACCGTAAAAAGGCCGCGTTGCTGGCGTTTTTCCATAGGCTCCG
CCCCCCTGACGAGCATCACAAAAATCGACGCTCAAGTCAGAGGTGGCGAAACCCGACAGGACTATAAAGA
TACCAGGGTTTCCCCCTGGAAGCTCCCTCGTGCGCTCTCCTGTTCCGACCCTGCCGCTTACCGGATACCT
GTCCGCCTTTCTCCCTTCGGGAAGCGTGGCGCTTTCTCATAGCTCACGCTGTAGGTATCTCAGTTCGGTG
TAGGTCGTTCGCTCCAAGCTGGGCTGTGTGCACGAACCCCCCGTTCAGCCCGACCGCTGCGCCTTATCCG
GTAACTATCGTCTTGAGTCCAACCCGGTAAGACACGACTTATCGCCACTGGCAGCAGCCACTGGTAACAG
GATTAGCAGAGCGAGGTATGTAGGCGGTGCTACAGAGTTCTTGAAGTGGTGGCCTAACTACGGCTACACT
AGAAGGACAGTATTTGGTATCTGCGCTCTGCTGAAGCCAGTTACCTTCGGAAAAAGAGTTGGTAGCTCTT
GATCCGGCAAACAAACCACCGCTGGTAGCGGTGGTTTTTTTGTTTGCAAGCAGCAGATTACGCGCAGAAA
AAAAGGATCTCAAGAAGATCCTTTGATCTTTTCTACGGGGTCTGACGCTCAGTGGAACGAAAACTCACGT
TAAGGGATTTTGGTCATGAGATTATCAAAAAGGATCTTCACCTAGATCCTTTTAAATTAAAAATGAAGTT
TTAAATCAATCTAAAGTATATATGAGTAAACTTGGTCTGACAGTTACCAATGCTTAATCAGTGAGGCACC
TATCTCAGCGATCTGTCTATTTCGTTCATCCATAGTTGCCTGACTCCCCGTCGTGTAGATAACTACGATA
CGGGAGGGCTTACCATCTGGCCCCAGTGCTGCAATGATACCGCGAGACCCACGCTCACCGGCTCCAGATT
TATCAGCAATAAACCAGCCAGCCGGAAGGGCCGAGCGCAGAAGTGGTCCTGCAACTTTATCCGCCTCCAT
CCAGTCTATTAATTGTTGCCGGGAAGCTAGAGTAAGTAGTTCGCCAGTTAATAGTTTGCGCAACGTTGTT
GCCATTGCTGCAGGCATCGTGGTGTCACGCTCGTCGTTTGGTATGGCTTCATTCAGCTCCGGTTCCCAAC
GATCAAGGCGAGTTACATGATCCCCCATGTTGTGCAAAAAAGCGGTTAGCTCCTTCGGTCCTCCGATCGT
TGTCAGAAGTAAGTTGGCCGCAGTGTTATCACTCATGGTTATGGCAGCACTGCATAATTCTCTTACTGTC
ATGCCATCCGTAAGATGCTTTTCTGTGACTGGTGAGTACTCAACCAAGTCATTCTGAGAATAGTGTATGC
GGCGACCGAGTTGCTCTTGCCCGGCGTCAACACGGGATAATACCGCGCCACATAGCAGAACTTTAAAAGT
GCTCATCATTGGAAAACGTTCTTCGGGGCGAAAACTCTCAAGGATCTTACCGCTGTTGAGATCCAGTTCG
ATGTAACCCACTCGTGCACCCAACTGATCTTCAGCATCTTTTACTTTCACCAGCGTTTCTGGGTGAGCAA
AAACAGGAAGGCAAAATGCCGCAAAAAAGGGAATAAGGGCGACACGGAAATGTTGAATACTCATACTCTT
CCTTTTTCAATATTATTGAAGCATTTATCAGGGTTATTGTCTCATGAGCGGATACATATTTGAATGTATT
TAGAAAAATAAACAAATAGGGGTTCCGCGCACATTTCCCCGAAAAGTGCCACCTGACGTCTAAGAAACCA
TTATTATCATGACATTAACCTATAAAAATAGGCGTATCACGAGGCCCTTTCGTCTTCAAGAATTCCCGAC
ACCATCGAATGGTGCAAAACCTTTCGCGGTATGGCATGATAGCGCCCGGAAGAGAGTCAATTCAGGGTGG
TGAATGTGAAACCAGTAACGTTATACGATGTCGCAGAGTATGCCGGTGTCTCTTATCAGACCGTTTCCCG
CGTGGTGAACCAGGCCAGCCACGTTTCTGCGAAAACGCGGGAAAAAGTGGAAGCGGCGATGGCGGAGCTG
AATTACATTCCCAACCGCGTGGCACAACAACTGGCGGGCAAACAGTCGTTGCTGATTGGCGTTGCCACCT
CCAGTCTGGCCCTGCACGCGCCGTCGCAAATTGTCGCGGCGATTAAATCTCGCGCCGATCAACTGGGTGC
CAGCGTGGTGGTGTCGATGGTAGAACGAAGCGGCGTCGAAGCCTGTAAAGCGGCGGTGCACAATCTTCTC
GCGCAACGCGTCAGTGGGCTGATCATTAACTATCCGCTGGATGACCAGGATGCCATTGCTGTGGAAGCTG
CCTGCACTAATGTTCCGGCGTTATTTCTTGATGTCTCTGACCAGACACCCATCAACAGTATTATTTTCTC
CCATGAAGACGGTACGCGACTGGGCGTGGAGCATCTGGTCGCATTGGGTCACCAGCAAATCGCGCTGTTA
GCGGGCCCATTAAGTTCTGTCTCGGCGCGTCTGCGTCTGGCTGGCTGGCATAAATATCTCACTCGCAATC
AAATTCAGCCGATAGCGGAACGGGAAGGCGACTGGAGTGCCATGTCCGGTTTTCAACAAACCATGCAAAT
GCTGAATGAGGGCATCGTTCCCACTGCGATGCTGGTTGCCAACGATCAGATGGCGCTGGGCGCAATGCGC
GCCATTACCGAGTCCGGGCTGCGCGTTGGTGCGGATATCTCGGTAGTGGGATACGACGATACCGAAGACA
GCTCATGTTATATCCCGCCGTTAACCACCATCAAACAGGATTTTCGCCTGCTGGGGCAAACCAGCGTGGA
CCGCTTGCTGCAACTCTCTCAGGGCCAGGCGGTGAAGGGCAATCAGCTGTTGCCCGTCTCACTGGTGAAA
AGAAAAACCACCCTGGCGCCCAATACGCAAACCGCCTCTCCCCGCGCGTTGGCCGATTCATTAATGCAGC
TGGCACGACAGGTTTCCCGACTGGAAAGCGGGCAGTGAGCGCAACGCAATTAATGTAAGTTAGCTCACTC
ATTAGGCACAATTCTCATGTTTGACAGCTTATCATCGACTGCACGGTGCACCAATGCTTCTGGCGTCAGG
CAGCCATCGGAAGCTGTGGTATGGCTGTGCAGGTCGTAAATCACTGCATAATTCGTGTCGCTCAAGGCGC
ACTCCCGTTCTGGATAATGTTTTTTGCGCCGACATCATAACGGTTCTGGCAAATATTCTGAAATGAGCTG
Features (pLannotate 1.2.2; 21 found; start..end, strand, type, name):
      1..29      +  promoter       tac promoter: strong E. coli promoter; hybrid between the trp and lac UV5 promoters
     37..53      +  protein_bind   lac operator: The lac repressor binds to the lac operator to inhibit transcription in E. coli. This inhibition can be relieved by adding lactose or isopropyl-β-D-thiogalactopyranoside (IPTG). lac repressor encoded by lacI
    138..155     +  CDS            6xHis: 6xHis affinity tag
    171..824     +  CDS            GST26_SCHJA: Experimental evidence at protein level: Swiss-Prot protein existence level 1. GST isoenzymes appear to play a central role in the parasite detoxification system. Other functions are also suspected including a role in increasing the solubility of haematin in the parasite gut. From Schistosoma japonicum (Blood fluke).
    906..1634    +  CDS            EEF1A1 (fragment): EF1A1_BOVIN - Also known as EEF1A, EF1A. Experimental evidence at protein level: Swiss-Prot protein existence level 1. This protein promotes the GTP-dependent binding of aminoacyl- tRNA to the A-site of ribosomes during protein biosynthesis. Plays a role in the positive regulation of IFNG transcription in T-helper 1 cells as part of an IFNG promoter-binding complex with TXK and PARP1. From Bos taurus (Bovine).
   1650..1697    +  terminator     fd terminator (sequence withheld): central terminator from bacteriophage fd (Otsuka and Kunisawa, 1982)
   1702..1914    +  CDS            M13 gene III (fragment) (sequence partly withheld): pIII; III; minor coat protein
   1929..2399    +  CDS            M13 gene III (fragment) (sequence partly withheld): pIII; III; minor coat protein
   2421..2491    +  CDS            TcR (fragment): tetracycline efflux protein; tet; confers resistance to tetracycline
   2733..3113    -  CDS            YPB1_ECOLX: Protein predicted: Swiss-Prot protein existence level 4. From Escherichia coli.
   3130..3281    +  CDS            rop (fragment): Rop protein, which maintains plasmids at low copy number; rop
   3317..3745    -  rep_origin     f1 ori (sequence partly withheld): f1 bacteriophage origin of replication; arrow indicates direction of (+) strand synthesis
   3754..3793    +  CDS            rop (fragment): Rop protein, which maintains plasmids at low copy number; rop
   3895..4035    +  misc_feature   bom: basis of mobility region from pBR322
   4221..4808    -  rep_origin     ori: high-copy-number ColE1/pMB1/pBR322/pUC origin of replication
   4979..5839    -  CDS            AmpR: β-lactamase; bla; confers resistance to ampicillin, carbenicillin, and related antibiotics
   5840..5944    -  promoter       AmpR promoter: bla
   6053..6130    +  promoter       lacIq promoter: lacI (mutant); In the lacIq allele, a single base change in the promoter boosts expression of the lacI gene about 10-fold.
   6131..7213    +  CDS            lacI: lac repressor; lacI; The lac repressor binds to the lac operator to inhibit transcription in E. coli. This inhibition can be relieved by adding lactose or isopropyl-β-D-thiogalactopyranoside (IPTG).
   7226..7247    +  protein_bind   CAP binding site: CAP binding activates transcription in the presence of cAMP. E. coli catabolite activator protein
   7266..7283    +  promoter       tet promoter (fragment): E. coli promoter for tetracycline efflux protein gene
