[The description below was written by a language model from this plasmid's Addgene catalogue record and pLannotate feature annotations shown in this document.]
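Description:
pHH0103_EEF1A1_GTP-EFTU is a bacterial expression plasmid built on the pHH0103 backbone for producing and purifying a domain of human translation elongation factor EEF1A1 in E. coli. The insert, cloned between SfiI and NotI sites, is annotated as a partial EEF1A1 coding sequence of roughly 730 nt. The construct name indicates that it corresponds to the GTP-binding EF-Tu-type domain rather than the full-length protein. The annotation tool matched the fragment to the bovine orthologue, but the catalogue entry lists the species as human.

Expression is driven by the strong hybrid tac promoter followed by a lac operator. A lacI repressor gene under the up-mutated lacIq promoter is carried on the same plasmid, so transcription is kept off until it is induced with IPTG or lactose. Upstream of the insert, on the same strand, lie a 6xHis tag and Schistosoma japonicum glutathione S-transferase. This arrangement is consistent with an N-terminal His-GST fusion that allows affinity capture on nickel or glutathione resins, although the feature table does not confirm the reading frame. A bacteriophage fd terminator lies just downstream of the insert.

Beyond the terminator are fragments of M13 gene III, which, together with an f1 origin, suggest that the backbone derives from a phage-display phagemid. The gene III fragments do not appear to be part of the expressed product. The plasmid replicates from a ColE1/pBR322-type origin with a bom region. Only fragments of rop are annotated, split by the f1 origin, and the catalogue lists the plasmid as low copy. Selection is by ampicillin through β-lactamase, and only remnants of the tetracycline resistance gene and its promoter remain.
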