Addgene plasmid #109861: pHH0103_EEF1A1_GTP-EFTU
Purpose: Protein expression and purification of EEF1A1_GTP-EFTU
Depositing lab: Sachdev Sidhu. Depositing organization: University of Toronto. Publication: Large-scale survey and database of high affinity ligands for peptide recognition modules. Teyra J, Kelil A, Jain S, Helmy M, Jajodia R, Hooda Y, Gu J, D'Cruz AA, Nicholson SE, Min J, Sudol M, Kim PM, Bader GD, Sidhu SS. Mol Syst Biol. 2020 Dec;16(12):e9310. doi: 10.15252/msb.20199310. PubMed 33438817.
Backbone
  Vector backbone: pHH0103
  Vector type: Bacterial Expression
Growth in bacteria
  Bacterial resistance: Ampicillin, 100 μg/mL
  Growth temperature: 37°C
  Growth strain: DH5alpha
  Copy number: Low Copy
Gene/Insert
  Gene/Insert name: EEF1A1_GTP-EFTU
  Species: H. sapiens (human)
  Entrez Gene: EEF1A1 (a.k.a. CCS-3, CCS3, EE1A1, EEF-1, EEF1A, EF-Tu, EF1A, EF1A1, EF1alpha1, GRAF-1EF, LENG7, PTI1, eEF1A-1)
  Cloning method: Restriction Enzyme; 5′ cloning site Sfi1 (unknown if destroyed); 3′ cloning site Not1 (unknown if destroyed)
Terms and licenses: Academic/Nonprofit Terms; Industry Terms: Not Available to Industry
How to cite: pHH0103_EEF1A1_GTP-EFTU was a gift from Sachdev Sidhu (Addgene plasmid # 109861 ; http://n2t.net/addgene:109861 ; RRID:Addgene_109861)
