>Addgene plasmid #109861 | pHH0103_EEF1A1_GTP-EFTU | depositor partial sequence | sequence record 206813 | pHH0103_EEF1A1_GTP-EFTU sequence 750 bps
GGCCCAGCCGGCCATGGGCAAAGAAAAGACGCATATTAACATCGTGGTTATCGGCCACGTGGATAGCGGT
AAATCTACCACGACCGGTCATCTGATTTATAAATGCGGCGGTATCGACAAGCGTACCATTGAAAAATTTG
AAAAGGAAGCGGCCGAAATGGGCAAAGGTAGCTTCAAGTACGCGTGGGTGCTGGATAAACTGAAGGCCGA
ACGTGAACGCGGCATTACCATCGACATTTCACTGTGGAAATTTGAAACGTCGAAGTATTACGTTACCATT
ATCGATGCACCGGGCCATCGCGACTTCATCAAAAACATGATTACGGGTACCAGTCAGGCGGATTGTGCCG
TTCTGATCGTCGCAGCTGGCGTTGGTGAATTTGAAGCCGGCATTTCCAAAAACGGTCAGACGCGTGAACA
CGCACTGCTGGCTTATACCCTGGGCGTCAAACAACTGATCGTCGGTGTGAATAAAATGGATAGTACCGAA
CCGCCGTATTCCCAAAAACGCTACGAAGAAATTGTGAAGGAAGTTAGCACGTATATCAAAAAGATTGGCT
ACAATCCGGATACCGTCGCGTTTGTGCCGATCAGCGGCTGGAACGGTGACAATATGCTGGAACCGTCTGC
CAACATGCCGTGGTTCAAAGGTTGGAAGGTTACCCGTAAAGATGGCAATGCATCTGGTACGACCCTGCTG
GAAGCTCTGGATTGCATTCTGCCGCCGACGCGCCCGACCGACGCGGCCGC
